>Addgene plasmid #123547 | pMK-rbcL 5'UTR + 14 AA | addgene full sequence | sequence record 247940 | Addgene NGS Result
CTAAATTGTAAGCGTTAATATTTTGTTAAAATTCGCGTTAAATTTTTGTTAAATCAGCTCATTTTTTAAC
CAATAGGCCGAAATCGGCAAAATCCCTTATAAATCAAAAGAATAGACCGAGATAGGGTTGAGTGGCCGCT
ACAGGGCGCTCCCATTCGCCATTCAGGCTGCGCAACTGTTGGGAAGGGCGTTTCGGTGCGGGCCTCTTCG
CTATTACGCCAGCTGGCGAAAGGGGGATGTGCTGCAAGGCGATTAAGTTGGGTAACGCCAGGGTTTTCCC
AGTCACGACGTTGTAAAACGACGGCCAGTGAGCGCGACGTAATACGACTCACTATAGGGCGAATTGAAGG
AAGGCCGTCAAGGCCACGTGTCTTGTCCAGAGCTCGGTCTCATACTGTCGAGTAGACCTTGTTGTTGTGA
GAATTCTTAATTCATGAGTTGTAGGGAGGGATTTATGTCACCACAAACAGAGACTAAAGCAAGTGTTGGA
TTCAAAAATGTGAGACCGGTACCTGGAGCACAAGACTGGCCTCATGGGCCTTCCTTTCACTGCCCGCTTT
CCAGTCGGGAAACCTGTCGTGCCAGCTGCATTAACATGGTCATAGCTGTTTCCTTGCGTATTGGGCGCTC
TCCGCTTCCTCGCTCACTGACTCGCTGCGCTCGGTCGTTCGGGTAAAGCCTGGGGTGCCTAATGAGCAAA
AGGCCAGCAAAAGGCCAGGAACCGTAAAAAGGCCGCGTTGCTGGCGTTTTTCCATAGGCTCCGCCCCCCT
GACGAGCATCACAAAAATCGACGCTCAAGTCAGAGGTGGCGAAACCCGACAGGACTATAAAGATACCAGG
CGTTTCCCCCTGGAAGCTCCCTCGTGCGCTCTCCTGTTCCGACCCTGCCGCTTACCGGATACCTGTCCGC
CTTTCTCCCTTCGGGAAGCGTGGCGCTTTCTCATAGCTCACGCTGTAGGTATCTCAGTTCGGTGTAGGTC
GTTCGCTCCAAGCTGGGCTGTGTGCACGAACCCCCCGTTCAGCCCGACCGCTGCGCCTTATCCGGTAACT
ATCGTCTTGAGTCCAACCCGGTAAGACACGACTTATCGCCACTGGCAGCAGCCACTGGTAACAGGATTAG
CAGAGCGAGGTATGTAGGCGGTGCTACAGAGTTCTTGAAGTGGTGGCCTAACTACGGCTACACTAGAAGA
ACAGTATTTGGTATCTGCGCTCTGCTGAAGCCAGTTACCTTCGGAAAAAGAGTTGGTAGCTCTTGATCCG
GCAAACAAACCACCGCTGGTAGCGGTGGTTTTTTTGTTTGCAAGCAGCAGATTACGCGCAGAAAAAAAGG
ATCTCAAGAAGATCCTTTGATCTTTTCTACGGGGTCTGACGCTCAGTGGAACGAAAACTCACGTTAAGGG
ATTTTGGTCATGAGATTATCAAAAAGGATCTTCACCTAGATCCTTTTAAATTAAAAATGAAGTTTTAAAT
CAATCTAAAGTATATATGAGTAAACTTGGTCTGACAGTTATTAGAAAAATTCATCCAGCAGACGATAAAA
CGCAATACGCTGGCTATCCGGTGCCGCAATGCCATACAGCACCAGAAAACGATCCGCCCATTCGCCGCCC
AGTTCTTCCGCAATATCACGGGTGGCCAGCGCAATATCCTGATAACGATCCGCCACGCCCAGACGGCCGC
AATCAATAAAGCCGCTAAAACGGCCATTTTCCACCATAATGTTCGGCAGGCACGCATCACCATGGGTCAC
CACCAGATCTTCGCCATCCGGCATGCTCGCTTTCAGACGCGCAAACAGCTCTGCCGGTGCCAGGCCCTGA
TGTTCTTCATCCAGATCATCCTGATCCACCAGGCCCGCTTCCATACGGGTACGCGCACGTTCAATACGAT
GTTTCGCCTGATGATCAAACGGACAGGTCGCCGGGTCCAGGGTATGCAGACGACGCATGGCATCCGCCAT
AATGCTCACTTTTTCTGCCGGCGCCAGATGGCTAGACAGCAGATCCTGACCCGGCACTTCGCCCAGCAGC
AGCCAATCACGGCCCGCTTCGGTCACCACATCCAGCACCGCCGCACACGGAACACCGGTGGTGGCCAGCC
AGCTCAGACGCGCCGCTTCATCCTGCAGCTCGTTCAGCGCACCGCTCAGATCGGTTTTCACAAACAGCAC
CGGACGACCCTGCGCGCTCAGACGAAACACCGCCGCATCAGAGCAGCCAATGGTCTGCTGCGCCCAATCA
TAGCCAAACAGACGTTCCACCCACGCTGCCGGGCTACCCGCATGCAGGCCATCCTGTTCAATCATACTCT
TCCTTTTTCAATATTATTGAAGCATTTATCAGGGTTATTGTCTCATGAGCGGATACATATTTGAATGTAT
TTAGAAAAATAAACAAATAGGGGTTCCGCGCACATTTCCCCGAAAAGTGCCAC
Features (pLannotate 1.2.2; 8 found; start..end, strand, type, name):
      3..134     -  rep_origin     M13 ori (fragment): M13 bacteriophage origin of replication; arrow indicates direction of (+) strand synthesis
    155..311     -  CDS            lacZα (fragment): LacZα fragment of β-galactosidase; lacZ fragment
    320..338     +  promoter       T7 promoter: promoter for bacteriophage T7 RNA polymerase
    547..594     -  CDS            lacI (fragment): lac repressor; lacI; The lac repressor binds to the lac operator to inhibit transcription in E. coli. This inhibition can be relieved by adding lactose or isopropyl-β-D-thiogalactopyranoside (IPTG).
    631..671     -  rep_origin     RSF ori (fragment): Plasmids containing the RSF 1030 origin of replication can be propagated in E. coli cells that contain additional plasmids with compatible origins.
    749..1337    -  rep_origin     ori: high-copy-number ColE1/pMB1/pBR322/pUC origin of replication
   1511..2305    -  CDS            NeoR/KanR: aminoglycoside phosphotransferase confers resistance to neomycin, kanamycin, and G418 (Geneticin®)
   2306..2410    -  promoter       AmpR promoter: bla
