[The description below was written by a language model from this plasmid's Addgene catalogue record and pLannotate feature annotations shown in this document.]
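Description:
pMK-rbcL 5'UTR + 14 AA is a small (about 2.4 kb) synthetic-biology part plasmid from the MoChlo modular cloning toolkit for chloroplast biotechnology. It is built on the pMK-T gene-synthesis backbone and is maintained in E. coli as a high-copy plasmid through a ColE1/pUC-type origin. Selection is with kanamycin, conferred by an aminoglycoside phosphotransferase (NeoR/KanR) gene that the annotation places directly downstream of an AmpR (bla) promoter. The remaining annotated features are a T7 promoter and short fragments of an M13 origin, lacZα, lacI and an RSF origin. These appear to be backbone remnants rather than functional modules, and nothing in the record suggests they contribute to the plasmid's purpose.

The payload is a synthesised chloroplast 5' untranslated region named for rbcL, the plastid gene encoding the large subunit of Rubisco. Judging by the name and its description as a 5'UTR fusion, the UTR is joined to 14 amino acids of coding sequence, presumably the N-terminal codons of rbcL, although the record does not say so explicitly. Including the first codons of a native plastid gene with its UTR is a common way to preserve translation-initiation context when expressing transgenes in chloroplasts. The insert is designed for Golden Gate cloning, so it can be released and assembled in a defined order with promoters, coding sequences and 3' elements to build chloroplast expression cassettes. The record does not state the source species of the rbcL sequence, the Type IIS enzyme or the overhangs. The automated feature table does not annotate the insert itself, which probably lies in the unannotated stretch following the T7 promoter.
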