Addgene plasmid #123547: pMK-rbcL 5'UTR + 14 AA
Purpose: MoChlo kit
Depositing lab: Scott Lenaghan & C. Neal Stewart. Depositing organization: University of Tennessee Institute of Agriculture. Publication: MoChlo: A versatile modular cloning toolbox for chloroplast biotechnology. Occhialini A, Piatek A, Pfotenhauer AC, Frazier TP, Stewart CN, Lenaghan S. Plant Physiol. 2019 Jan 24. pii: pp.18.01220. doi: 10.1104/pp.18.01220. PubMed 30679266.
Backbone
  Vector backbone: pMK-T
  Vector type: Synthetic Biology
Growth in bacteria
  Bacterial resistance: Kanamycin, 50 μg/mL
  Growth temperature: 37°C
  Growth strain: Top10
  Copy number: High Copy
Gene/Insert
  Gene/Insert name: rbcL 5'UTR + 14 AA
  Cloning method: Restriction Enzyme; 5′ cloning site Unknown (unknown if destroyed)
Terms and licenses: Academic/Nonprofit Terms; Industry Terms: Not Available to Industry
Depositor comments: All inserts have been produced by gene synthesis and cloned in the indicated backbone vector. The insert is a chloroplast 5'UTR fusion designed for Golden-Gate cloning. The Original Material was developed in the performance of research that was funded by Grant Nos. ARPA-E: DE-AR000660 & DARPA: D17AC00016.
How to cite: pMK-rbcL 5'UTR + 14 AA was a gift from Scott Lenaghan & C. Neal Stewart (Addgene plasmid # 123547 ; http://n2t.net/addgene:123547 ; RRID:Addgene_123547)
