>Addgene plasmid #123547 | pMK-rbcL 5'UTR + 14 AA | depositor partial sequence | sequence record 235717 | rbcL 5'UTR + 14 AA
GTCGAGTAGACCTTGTTGTTGTGAGAATTCTTAATTCATGAGTTGTAGGGAGGGATTTATGTCACCACAA
ACAGAGACTAAAGCAAGTGTTGGATTCAAA
